>Addgene plasmid #180697 | pMYT044 | addgene full sequence | sequence record 369414 | Addgene NGS Result
GATGTAAACATTGTGGCTGTTAAAATTGTATTCCAGCTTATGGCCCAGGATATTGCCGTCCTCTTTAAAG
TCAATGCCTTTCAGCTCAATGCGGTTTACCAGGGTATCGCCTTCAAATTTCACTTCCGCACGCGTTTTGT
ACGTGCCGTCATCCTTAAAGGAAATCGTGCGTTCCTGCACATAGCCTTCCGGCATGGCGGACTTGAAGAA
GTCATGCTGCTTCATATGGTCCGGATAACGAGCAAAGCACTGAACACCATAAGTCAGCGTCGTTACCAGA
GTCGGCCAAGGAACCGGCAGTTTACCAGTAGTACAGATGAACTTCAGCGTCAGTTTACCATTAGTTGCGT
CACCTTCACCCTCGCCACGCACGGAAAACTTATGACCGTTGACATCACCATCCAGTTCCACCAGAATAGG
GACGACACCAGTGAACAGTTCTTCGCCTTTACGCATCTAGTATTTCTCCTCTTTCTCTAGTAGCTAAGAT
CCGAACCTGCCGTTTCTTGAGTTGCCGCGATGTTAAGAAAACATTCATAAATTAAATGTGAATTGCCGCA
CACATTATTAAATAAGATTTACAAAATGTTCAAAATGACGCATGAAATCACGTTTCACTTTCGGTCTCAC
GTTGAACTGAGACGACTGTCTAGAGCATGAATTCGTGGCTTTACCTCGTATTGCGCGTACTGGGTTCGAG
TTCCCTGATCCGTATGTCGAATGGCTACCAGGCTGACGACGATGATATGAGCGTGCATCGGCATCTTGCG
GTGTTGATTAGCTGCCACTGGTGGCTGTCCTACATCAGCCTCATGTGGTCTAGGTCTGCGCGGCCGCACG
GTTATCCACAGAATCAGGGGATAACGCAGGAAAGAACATGTGAGCAAAAGGCCAGCAAAAGGCCAGGAAC
CGTAAAAAGGCCGCGTTGCTGGCGTTTTTCCATAGGCTCCGCCCCCCTGACGAGCATCACAAAAATCGAC
GCTCAAGTCAGAGGTGGCGAAACCCGACAGGACTATAAAGATACCAGGCGTTTCCCCCTGGAAGCTCCCT
CGTGCGCTCTCCTGTTCCGACCCTGCCGCTTACCGGATACCTGTCCGCCTTTCTCCCTTCGGGAAGCGTG
GCGCTTTCTCATAGCTCACGCTGTAGGTATCTCAGTTCGGTGTAGGTCGTTCGCTCCAAGCTGGGCTGTG
TGCACGAACCCCCCGTTCAGCCCGACCGCTGCGCCTTATCCGGTAACTATCGTCTTGAGTCCAACCCGGT
AAGACACGACTTATCGCCACTGGCAGCAGCCACTGGTAACAGGATTAGCAGAGCGAGGTATGTAGGCGGT
GCTACAGAGTTCTTGAAGTGGTGGCCTAACTACGGCTACACTAGAAGAACAGTATTTGGTATCTGCGCTC
TGCTGAAGCCAGTTACCTTCGGAAAAAGAGTTGGTAGCTCTTGATCCGGCAAACAAACCACCGCTGGTAG
CGGTGGTTTTTTTGTTTGCAAGCAGCAGATTACGCGCAGAAAAAAAGGATCTCAAGAAGATCCTTTGATC
TTTTCTACGGGGTCTGACGCTCAGTGGAACGAAAACTCACGTTAAGGGATTTTGGTCATGACAGGTGGCA
CTTTTCGGGGAAATGTGCGCGGAACCCCTATTTGTTTATTTTTCTAAATACATTCAAATATGTATCCGCT
CATGAGACAATAACCCTGATAAATGCTTCAATAATATTGAAAAAGGAAGAGTATGAGTATTCAACATTTC
CGTGTCGCCCTTATTCCCTTTTTTGCGGCATTTTGCCTTCCTGTTTTTGCTCACCCAGAAACGCTGGTGA
AAGTAAAAGATGCTGAAGATCAGTTGGGTGCACGAGTGGGTTACATCGAACTGGATCTCAACAGCGGTAA
GATCCTTGAGAGTTTTCGCCCCGAAGAACGTTTTCCAATGATGAGCACTTTTAAAGTTCTGCTATGTGGC
GCGGTATTATCCCGTATTGACGCCGGGCAAGAGCAACTCGGTCGCCGCATACACTATTCTCAGAATGACT
TGGTTGAGTACTCACCAGTCACAGAAAAGCATCTTACGGATGGCATGACAGTAAGAGAATTATGCAGTGC
TGCCATAACCATGAGTGATAACACTGCGGCCAACTTACTTCTGACAACGATCGGAGGACCGAAGGAGCTA
ACCGCTTTTTTGCACAACATGGGGGATCATGTAACTCGCCTTGATCGTTGGGAACCGGAGCTGAATGAAG
CCATACCAAACGACGAGCGTGACACCACGATGCCTGTAGCAATGGCAACAACGTTGCGCAAACTATTAAC
TGGCGAACTACTTACTCTAGCTTCCCGGCAACAATTAATAGACTGGATGGAGGCGGATAAAGTTGCAGGA
CCACTTCTGCGCTCGGCCCTTCCGGCTGGCTGGTTTATTGCTGATAAATCTGGAGCCGGTGAGCGTGGGT
CCCGCGGTATCATTGCAGCACTGGGGCCAGATGGTAAGCCCTCCCGTATCGTAGTTATCTACACGACGGG
GAGTCAGGCAACTATGGATGAACGAAATAGACAGATCGCTGAGATAGGTGCCTCACTGATTAAGCATTGG
TAACTGTCAGACCAAGTTTACTCATATATACTTTAGATTGATTTAAAACTTCATTTTTAATTTAAAAGGA
TCTAGGTGAAGATCCTTTTTGATAATCGCGGCCGCTGGACTGTTGTGATATGCCATATATGCAGTGGTGT
TCGCCGGCGCTGGTTCCGGCTGTCTTGCTTAGTTGTGAGTCGCCAGGCAGTCATCGGTATGATCTGTACA
TGATTCGTCAGTGTGAGCACCACTGACGAGCAGATTTCGCTGACATGAATATGCTGGTCCCTGCAGAAGG
ACTAGTCATGCGTCTCATGCTCAGCTGAGACCTATAAACGCAGAAAGGCCCACCCGAAGGTGAGCCAGTG
TGACTCTAGTAGAGAGCGTTCACCGACAAACAACAGATAAAACGAAAGGCCCAGTCTTTCGACTGAGCCT
TTCGTTTTATTTGATGCCTGGTCATTTGTACAGTTCATCCATACCATGCGTGATGCCCGCTGCGGTTACG
AACTCCAGCAGAACCATATGATCGCGTTTCTCGTTCGGATCTTTAGACAGAACGCTTTGCGTGCTCAGAT
AGTGATTGTCTGGCAGCAGAACAGGACCATCACCGATTGGAGTGTTTTGCTGGTAGTGATCAGCCAGCTG
CACGCTGCCATCCTCCACGTTGTGGCGAATTTTAAAATTCGCTTTAATGCCATTTTTTTGTTTATCGGCG
GT
Features (pLannotate 1.2.2; 6 found; start..end, strand, type, name):
    937..1525    -  rep_origin     ori: high-copy-number ColE1/pMB1/pBR322/pUC origin of replication
   1628..1732    +  promoter       AmpR promoter: bla
   1733..2593    +  CDS            AmpR: β-lactamase; bla; confers resistance to ampicillin, carbenicillin, and related antibiotics
   2909..2936    -  terminator     T7Te terminator: phage T7 early transcription terminator
   2952..3023    -  terminator     rrnB T1 terminator: transcription terminator T1 from the E. coli rrnB gene
   3035..456     -  CDS            superfolder GFP (across the origin): GFP variant that folds robustly even when fused to poorly folded proteins (Pédelacq et al., 2006)
