[The description below was written by a language model from this plasmid's Addgene catalogue record and pLannotate feature annotations shown in this document.]
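Description:
pMYT044 is an empty assembly cassette vector for modular Golden Gate (MoClo) cloning in Saccharomyces cerevisiae engineering, built on the pYTK095 backbone and designed to work with both the Yeast Toolkit (YTK) and the Multiplex Yeast Toolkit (MYT) systems. At about 3.3 kb it is a compact, purely bacterial plasmid. The feature table shows a high-copy ColE1/pUC-type origin of replication and a β-lactamase gene under its native bla promoter, giving ampicillin selection in E. coli. No yeast origin, yeast marker or integration homology is annotated, consistent with its role as an intermediate cloning vector rather than a plasmid maintained in yeast.

The record lists no gene insert. Instead, the cloning position is occupied by a superfolder GFP coding sequence followed by the rrnB T1 and T7Te transcription terminators, and the depositor notes that GFP is expressed in E. coli. The promoter driving it is not annotated. In toolkits of this type such a cassette typically serves as a visual dropout marker: successful assembly of parts replaces the GFP, so correct clones appear as non-fluorescent colonies. The defining elements are the ConL3 and ConRE connectors, which are named in the catalogue entry but not picked up by the automated annotation. In the YTK scheme, left and right connectors flank an assembled transcription unit and set its position in a later multigene assembly. The ConL3 connector would place the unit after one ending in the matching R3 connector, and ConRE marks the end of the array. The depositor also cautions that plasmid yield can fall after repeated passaging or in saturated cultures.
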