Addgene plasmid #180697: pMYT044
Purpose: (Empty Backbone) Assembly cassette with ConL3 and ConRE connectors to be used in the Dueber YTK and Ellis MYT systems
Depositing lab: Tom Ellis. Depositing organization: Imperial College London. Publication: A Multiplex MoClo Toolkit for Extensive and Flexible Engineering of Saccharomyces cerevisiae. Shaw WM, Khalil AS, Ellis T. ACS Synth Biol. 2023 Nov 6. doi: 10.1021/acssynbio.3c00423. PubMed 37930278.
Backbone
  Vector backbone: pYTK095
  Backbone manufacturer: John Dueber
  Vector type: Synthetic Biology
Growth in bacteria
  Bacterial resistance: Ampicillin, 100 μg/mL
  Growth temperature: 37°C
  Growth strain: DH5alpha
  Copy number: High Copy
Gene/Insert
  Gene/Insert name: None
Terms and licenses: Academic/Nonprofit Terms; Industry Terms: Not Available to Industry
Depositor comments: GFP expression in E. coli. Plasmid yields may drop after multiple passages or delayed miniprepping after the culture has saturated. We suggest streaking onto solid media to pick fresh colonies every time.
How to cite: pMYT044 was a gift from Tom Ellis (Addgene plasmid # 180697 ; http://n2t.net/addgene:180697 ; RRID:Addgene_180697)
